>Addgene plasmid #184313 | I341L | addgene full sequence | sequence record 362199 | Addgene NGS Result
ATTTGACCCCACACTCAGAAAGCCCTCATCTGGAGTGATGTTCGGGTGTAATGCGGAGCTTGTTGCATTC
GGAAATAAACAAACATGAACCTCGCCAGGGGGGCCAGGATAGACAGGCTAATAAAGTCATGGTGTTAGTA
GCCTAATAGAAGGAATTGGAATGAGCGAGCTCCAATCAAGCCCAATAACTGGGCTGGTTTTTCGATGGCA
AAAGTGGGTGTTGAGGAGAAGAGGAGTGGAGGTCCTGCGTTTGCAACGGTCTGCTGCTAGTGTATCCCCT
CCTGTTGCGTTTGGCACTTATGTGTGAGAATGGACCTGTGGATGTCGGATGGCAAAAAGGTTTCATTCAA
CCTTTCGTCTTTGGATGTTAGATCTGATCTCATGACCAAAATCCCTTAACGTGAGTTTTCGTTCCACTGA
GCGTCAGACCCCGTAGAAAAGATCAAAGGATCTTCTTGAGATCCTTTTTTTCTGCGCGTAATCTGCTGCT
TGCAAACAAAAAAACCACCGCTACCAGCGGTGGTTTGTTTGCCGGATCAAGAGCTACCAACTCTTTTTCC
GAAGGTAACTGGCTTCAGCAGAGCGCAGATACCAAATACTGTTCTTCTAGTGTAGCCGTAGTTAGGCCAC
CACTTCAAGAACTCTGTAGCACCGCCTACATACCTCGCTCTGCTAATCCTGTTACCAGTGGCTGCTGCCA
GTGGCGATAAGTCGTGTCTTACCGGGTTGGACTCAAGACGATAGTTACCGGATAAGGCGCAGCGGTCGGG
CTGAACGGGGGGTTCGTGCACACAGCCCAGCTTGGAGCGAACGACCTACACCGAACTGAGATACCTACAG
CGTGAGCTATGAGAAAGCGCCACGCTTCCCGAAGGGAGAAAGGCGGACAGGTATCCGGTAAGCGGCAGGG
TCGGAACAGGAGAGCGCACGAGGGAGCTTCCAGGGGGAAACGCCTGGTATCTTTATAGTCCTGTCGGGTT
TCGCCACCTCTGACTTGAGCGTCGATTTTTGTGATGCTCGTCAGGGGGGCGGAGCCTATGGAAAAACGCC
AGCAACGCGGCCTTTTTACGGTTCCTGGCCTTTTGCTGGCCTTTTGCTCACATGTTGGTCTCCAGCTTGC
AAATTAAAGCCTTCGAGCGTCCCAAAACCTTCTCAAGCAAGGTTTTCAGTATAATGTTACATGCGTACAC
GCGTCTGTACAGAAAAAAAAGAAAAATTTGAAATATAAATAACGTTCTTAATACTAACATAACTATAAAA
AAATAAATAGGGACCTAGACTTCAGGTTGTCTAACTCCTTCCTTTTCGGTTAGAGCGGATGTGGGGGGAG
GGCGTGAATGTAAGCGTGACATAACTAATTACATGATATCGACAAAGGAAAAGGGGGACGGATCTCCGAG
GCCTCGGACCCGTCGGGCCGCGTCGGACGTGTCAGTCCTGCTCCTCGGCCACGAAGTGCACGCAGTTGCC
GGCCGGGTCGCGCAGGGCGAACTCCCGCCCCCACGGCTGCTCGCCGATCTCGGTCATGGCCGGCCCGGAG
GCGTCCCGGAAGTTCGTGGACACGACCTCCGACCACTCGGCGTACAGCTCGTCCAGGCCGCGCACCCACA
CCCAGGCCAGGGTGTTGTCCGGCACCACCTGGTCCTGGACCGCGCTGATGAACAGGGTCACGTCGTCCCG
GACCACACCGGCGAAGTCGTCCTCCACGAAGTCCCGGGAGAACCCGAGCCGGTCGGTCCAGAACTCGACC
GCTCCGGCGACGTCGCGCGCGGTGAGCACCGGAACGGCACTGGTCAACTTGGCCATGGTTTAGTTCCTCA
CCTTGTCGTATTATACTATGCCGATATACTATGCCGATGATTAATTGTCAACACCGCCCTTAGATTAGAT
TGCTATGCTTTCTTTCTAATGAGCAAGAAGTAAAAAAAGTTGTAATAGAACAAGAAAAATGAAACTGAAA
CTTGAGAAATTGAAGACCGTTTATTAACTTAAATATCAATGGGAGGTCATCGAAAGAGAAAAAAATCAAA
AAAAAAAATTTTCAAGAAAAAGAAACGTGATAAAAATTTTTATTGCCTTTTTCGACGAAGAAAAAGAAAC
GAGGCGGTCTCTTTTTTCTTTTCCAAACCTTTAGTACGGGTAATTAACGACACCCTAGAGGAAGAAAGAG
GGGAAATTTAGTATGCTGTGCTTGGGTGTTTTGAAGTGGTACGGCGATGCGCGGAGTCCGAGAAAATCTG
GAAGAGTAAAAAAGGAGTAGAAACATTTTGAAGCTATGGTGTGTGGGGGATCCGCACAAACGAAGGTCTC
ACTTAATCTTCTGTACTCTGAAGAGGAGTGGGAAATACCAAGAAAAACATCAAACTCGAATGATTTTCCC
AAACCCCTACCACAAGATATTCATCAGCTGCGAGATAGGCTGATCAGGAGCAAGCTCGTACGAGAAGAAA
CAAAATGACAAAAAAAATCCTATACTATATAGGTTACAAATAAAAAAGTATCAAAAATGAAGCCTGCATC
TCTCAGGCAAATGGCATTCTGACATCCTCTTGATTAGAATCTAGCAAGACCGGTCTTCTCGTAAGTGCCC
AACTTGAACTGAGGAACAGTCATGTCTAAGGCTACAAACTCAATGATGATGATGATGATGGTCGACGGCG
CTATTCAGATCCTCTTCTGAGATGAGTTTTTGTTCTAGAAAGCTGGCGGCCGCACTTTCACCAGCCTGCT
TTTCCTGTTCAATCGTTTCCTTAGATGGCAATGGATTCTTCTCTTGGGTCTCAGTTTTTTTCAATTTAGA
TTTATCAAACTTCTCTATCTCAGCCATGTCGGGCTTATCAGAGGCAGAACCTCCACTTGATCCTCCAGAT
CCTCCTCTAGAAGCGCCCTGAAACAATACTTCAAGGGATCCACCACTACCTCCACTTCCACCAAAGCACT
TACGGTGGACGATACTTGGTCCTGATTCATCGTATTCCTGTTTAGAGATCCACATTTGTTGGAATGTACT
AAGAGAGGCCAATATAGAACCGCCCAACCAAACAGAATACTTACGCTCAGGTGGTGCGATGATTTTAATT
TTCATAGTAGATGGAGCCAAGGCCGTGATTTCCTTTTGCATTCTATCTGCAATACCTGGGTACATCGTAG
TTCCTCCACTCAGGACCGTATTTGCGTACAAGTCCTTTCTAATAGCTGCAGCACACTTCATGATAGAATT
GTAAGTAGTCTCGTGGATTCCACATGCCTCCATTCCCAAAAATGATGGCTGGAACAGGGCCTCAGGACAT
CGAAATCTTTCGTTGCCGATGGTAATAACCTGACCGTCTGGCAATTCGTAAGACTTCTCAAGTGAACTAC
TAGATGCAGCTGTAGCCATTTCCTGTTCAAAATCAAGGGCAACGTAACACAATTTTTCCTTAATATCTCT
GACAATCTCACGCTCAGCAGTTGTGGTAAAGGAGTACCCTCGTTCTGTAAGAATTTTCATAAGGTAATCA
GTCAGGTCACGGCCAGCCAAATCTAGACGCAAAATAGCATGAGGTAAAGCATAACCTTCGTATATTGGTA
CAGTATGAGAGACCCCATCTCCTGAGTCTAAAACTATTCCCGTGGTTCTGCCTGAAGCATACAAGGACAA
TACAGCTTGGATGGCGACATACATGGCTGGAGTGTTGAAAGTCTCGAACATTATTTGGGTCATTTTTTCT
CTATTGGCTTTTGGATTAAGAGGAGCCTCTGTCAATAAGACTGGATGCTCTTCAGGTGCCACTCTCAATT
CGTTGTAGAATGTGTGATGCCAGATTTTCTCCATGTCATCCCAGTTAGTAACTATACCATGCTCAATTGG
GTACTTCAATGTCAATATTCCTCTTTTAGATTGAGCTTCGTCTCCCACGTAAGAGTCTTTTTGACCCATG
CCGACCATTACGCCTTGATGACGGGGTCGACCTACAATAGAAGGGAAAACAGCTCTAGGGGCGTCGTCCC
CAGCAAAACCTGCTTTACACATACCTGAACCGTTATCCACAACCAAGGCGGCTACCTCCTCATCACACAT
GAATTCCTCGTTTCGAATAATTAGTTGTTTTTTGATCTTCTCAAGTTGTCGTTAAAAGTCGTTAAAATCA
AAAGCTTGTCAATTGGAACCAGTCGCAATTATGAAAGTAAGCTAATAATGATGATAAAAAAAAAGGTTTA
AGACAGGGCAGCTTCCTTCTGTTTATATATTGCTGTCAAGTAGGGGTTAGAACAGTTAAATTTTGATCAT
GAACGTTAGGCTATCAGCAGTATTCCCACCAGAATCTTGGAAGCATACAATGTGGAGACAATGCATAATC
ATCCAAAAAGCGGGTGTTTCCCCATTTGCGTTTCGGCACAGGTGCACCGGGGTTCAGAAGCGATAGAGAG
ACTGCGCTAAGCATTAATGAGATTATTTTTGAGCATTCGTCAATCAATACCAAACAAGACAAACGGTATG
CCGACTTTTGGAAGTTTCTTTTTGACCAACTGGCCGTTAGCATTTCAACGAACCAAACTTAGTTCATCTT
GGATGAGATCACGCTTTTGTCATATTAGGTTCCAAGACAGCGTTTAAACTGTCAGTTTTGGGCCATTTGG
GGAACATGAAACT
Features (pLannotate 1.2.2; 11 found; start..end, strand, type, name):
    456..1044    +  rep_origin     ori: high-copy-number ColE1/pMB1/pBR322/pUC origin of replication
   1119..1366    -  terminator     CYC1 terminator: S. cerevisiae CYC1; transcription terminator for CYC1
   1432..1806    -  CDS            BleoR: antibiotic-binding protein; Sh ble from Streptoalloteichus hindustanus; confers resistance to bleomycin, phleomycin, and Zeocin™
   1825..1872    -  promoter       EM7 promoter: synthetic bacterial promoter&nbsp
   1879..2286    -  promoter       TEF1 promoter: S. cerevisiae TEF1; promoter for EF-1α
   2307..2553    -  terminator     AOX1 terminator: Pichia pastoris AOX1; transcription terminator for AOX1
   2557..2622    -  CDS            AOX1 (fragment): ALOX1_KOMPC - Experimental evidence at protein level: Swiss-Prot protein existence level 1. Major isoform of alcohol oxidase, which catalyzes the oxidation of methanol to formaldehyde and hydrogen peroxide, the first step in the methanol utilization pathway of methylotrophic yeasts. From Komagataella phaffii (strain ATCC 76273 / CBS 7435 / CECT 11047 / NRRL Y-11430 / Wegner 21-1) (Yeast) (Pichia pastoris).
   2633..2650    -  CDS            capTEV™ (fragment): composite tag for in vivo biotinylation, TEV protease cleavage, and 6xHis tagging
   2714..2842    -  CDS            TMSB4: TYB4_BOVIN - Also known as THYB4. Experimental evidence at protein level: Swiss-Prot protein existence level 1. Seraspenide inhibits the entry of hematopoietic pluripotent stem cells into the S-phase. From Bos taurus (Bovine).
   2933..4060    -  CDS            Act5C: ACT1_DROME - Experimental evidence at protein level: Swiss-Prot protein existence level 1. Multiple isoforms are involved in various cellular functions such as cytoskeleton structure, cell mobility, chromosome movement and muscle contraction. From Drosophila melanogaster (Fruit fly).
   4069..374     -  promoter       AOX1 promoter (across the origin): Pichia pastoris AOX1; inducible promoter, regulated by methanol
