[The description below was written by a language model from this plasmid's Addgene catalogue record and pLannotate feature annotations shown in this document.]
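Description:
I341L is a Pichia pastoris (Komagataella phaffii) expression plasmid built on the Invitrogen pPICZ B backbone, carrying Drosophila melanogaster cytoplasmic actin Act5C with an isoleucine-to-leucine substitution at position 341. The full sequence record is about 4.6 kb. It is propagated in E. coli from a high-copy ColE1/pUC-type origin, and a single Sh ble (BleoR) gene provides Zeocin selection in both hosts. This marker sits behind tandem promoters, the yeast TEF1 promoter and the synthetic bacterial EM7 promoter, and is followed by the CYC1 terminator. No yeast replication origin is annotated, consistent with pPICZ vectors being used by integration into the Pichia genome. The depositor notes that expression can be done in strain GS115.

The actin cassette was cloned between EcoRI and NotI and is driven by the methanol-inducible AOX1 promoter, with the AOX1 terminator downstream. The Act5C coding sequence is fused at its C terminus to thymosin β4, followed by a hexahistidine tag. The annotation software labels the short His-encoding stretch as a fragment of a composite tag, but it corresponds to the 6xHis described in the catalogue entry. Thymosin β4 is an actin monomer-sequestering peptide, so fusing it to actin is generally understood to keep the recombinant protein monomeric and limit interference with the host cytoskeleton, while the His tag allows affinity purification. The record does not describe how the fusion partner is removed.

The stated purpose is to study the dynamics of monomeric G-actin by NMR spectroscopy. The record does not say why this particular mutation was made.
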