Addgene plasmid #184313: I341L
Purpose: To study dynamics of G-actin using NMR spectroscopy.
Depositing lab: Michael Rosen. Depositing organization: University of Texas Southwestern Medical Center. Publication: Bound nucleotide can control the dynamic architecture of monomeric actin. Ali R, Zahm JA, Rosen MK. Nat Struct Mol Biol. 2022 Apr;29(4):320-328. doi: 10.1038/s41594-022-00743-5. Epub 2022 Mar 24. PubMed 35332323.
Backbone
  Vector backbone: pPICZ B
  Backbone manufacturer: Invitrogen
  Backbone size w/o insert (bp): 3328
  Vector type: Yeast Expression
  Selectable markers: Zeocin
Growth in bacteria
  Bacterial resistance: Bleocin (Zeocin), 50 μg/mL
  Growth temperature: 37°C
  Growth strain: DH5alpha
  Copy number: Unknown
Gene/Insert
  Gene/Insert name: Act5C
  Species: D. melanogaster (fly)
  Insert size (bp): 1431
  Mutation: I341L
  Entrez Gene: Act5C (a.k.a. Dmel_CG4027, A, A4V404_DROME, ACT, ACT1_DROME, ACT5C, Ac5C, Act, Act-5C, Act5, Act5c, Actin, Actin/BAP47, Actin5C, ArpA, BAP47, Bap47, CG4027, Dmel\CG4027, F-ACTIN, F-Actin, F-actin, G-actin, M32055, T11, act, act 5C, act5C, actin, actin5C, actomyosin, anon-EST:fe2D2, beta-Actin, beta-actin, beta-actin/Bap47, chrX:5748184..5748304, cyt5C, f-actin, l(1)G0009, l(1)G0010, l(1)G0025, l(1)G0079, l(1)G0117, l(1)G0177, l(1)G0245, l(1)G0330, l(1)G0420, l(1)G0486)
  Promoter: AOX1
  Tag / fusion protein: B-Thymosin followedby hexahistidine tag (C terminal on insert)
  Cloning method: Restriction Enzyme; 5′ cloning site EcoRI (not destroyed); 3′ cloning site NotI (not destroyed)
  Sequencing primers: 5′ 5'-GACTGGTTCCAATTGACAAGC-3'; 3′ 5'-GCAAATGGCATTCTGACATCC-3'
Resource information
  A portion of this plasmid was derived from a plasmid made by: Lab stock
Terms and licenses: Academic/Nonprofit Terms; Industry Terms: Not Available to Industry
Depositor comments: Insert was expressed in fusion with beta-thymosin4. Can be expressed in GS115.
How to cite: I341L was a gift from Michael Rosen (Addgene plasmid # 184313 ; http://n2t.net/addgene:184313 ; RRID:Addgene_184313)
